Addgene plasmid #144168: TFORF1172
Purpose: Lentiviral vector for overexpressing transcription factor ORFs with unique 24-bp barcodes. Barcodes facilitate identification of transcription factors in pooled screens.
Depositing lab: Feng Zhang. Depositing organization: Broad Institute. Publication: A transcription factor atlas of directed differentiation. Joung J, Ma S, Tay T, Geiger-Schuller KR, Kirchgatterer PC, Verdine VK, Guo B, Arias-Garcia MA, Allen WE, Singh A, Kuksenko O, Abudayyeh OO, Gootenberg JS, Fu Z, Macrae RK, Buenrostro JD, Regev A, Zhang F. Cell. 2023 Jan 5;186(1):209-229.e26. doi: 10.1016/j.cell.2022.11.026. PubMed 36608654.
Backbone
  Vector backbone: pLX_TRC317
  Backbone manufacturer: Broad Institute Genetic Perturbation Platform
  Backbone size w/o insert (bp): 8264
  Vector type: Mammalian Expression, Lentiviral
  Selectable markers: Puromycin
Growth in bacteria
  Bacterial resistance: Ampicillin, 100 μg/mL
  Growth temperature: 37°C
  Growth strain: NEB Stable
  Copy number: High Copy
Gene/Insert
  Gene/Insert name: ZNF157
  Species: H. sapiens (human)
  Insert size (bp): 1622
  Entrez Gene: ZNF157 (a.k.a. HZF22)
  Promoter: EF1a
  Cloning method: Unknown
  Sequencing primers: 5′ GGGTGGAGACTGAAGTTAGGCCAG; 3′ CACATAGCGTAAAAGGAGCAACATAG
Terms and licenses: Academic/Nonprofit Terms; Industry Terms: Not Available to Industry
Depositor comments: NM_003446,ENST00000377073 . The transcription factor ORF portion of this plasmid was synthesized by Genewiz. Please test multiple small colonies in case of plasmid recombination. To make this collection available in a timely manner, a portion of this collection was not fully sequenced by Addgene. If an Addgene verified full plasmid sequence is not available, please contact us prior to placing an order to request the full sequence.
How to cite: TFORF1172 was a gift from Feng Zhang (Addgene plasmid # 144168 ; http://n2t.net/addgene:144168 ; RRID:Addgene_144168)
