[The description below was written by a language model from this plasmid's Addgene catalogue record and pLannotate feature annotations shown in this document.]
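Description:
TFORF1172 is a third-generation-style, self-inactivating lentiviral expression plasmid built on the pLX_TRC317 backbone and carrying the human zinc-finger gene ZNF157 (also known as HZF22) as a synthesized open reading frame. It belongs to a large barcoded transcription factor ORF collection. Each member pairs one ORF with a unique 24-bp barcode so that the overexpressed factor can be identified by sequencing in pooled screens, such as directed-differentiation screens. In bacteria the plasmid is maintained by a high-copy ColE1/pUC-type origin and selected with ampicillin through the bla gene. An f1 origin and remnants of a lac/lacZα cloning region flanked by T7 and T3 promoters are also present. The depositor notes that recombination can occur, as is common for LTR-containing plasmids.

The viral genome is transcribed from an RSV promoter fused to a truncated HIV-1 5' LTR. It contains the Ψ packaging signal with a gag fragment, the Rev response element for nuclear export of the unspliced genomic RNA, and a cPPT/CTS. It ends in a ΔU3 3' LTR followed by an SV40 polyadenylation signal. Two expression units lie inside the provirus. An SV40 early promoter drives puromycin N-acetyltransferase for selection of transduced mammalian cells. Downstream, the EF-1α promoter drives ZNF157, with a WPRE after the ORF to enhance transcript stability and expression. The automated annotation matches only the first part of the ZNF157 coding region, although the gap before the WPRE is consistent with the roughly 1.6 kb insert. The barcode itself is not annotated in the feature table. A short U6 promoter fragment lies between the ORF and the WPRE, but the record does not state its function.
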