Features (pLannotate 1.2.2; 31 found; start..end, strand, type, name):
      5..231     +  promoter       RSV promoter: Rous sarcoma virus enhancer/promoter
    232..412     +  LTR            5' LTR (truncated): truncated 5' long terminal repeat (LTR) from HIV-1
    459..584     +  misc_feature   HIV-1 Ψ: packaging signal of human immunodeficiency virus type 1
    568..931     +  CDS            HIV-1 gag (fragment): gag protein from human immunodeficiency virus 1; gag
   1077..1310    +  misc_feature   RRE: The Rev response element (RRE) of HIV-1 allows for Rev-dependent mRNA export from the nucleus to the cytoplasm.
   1687..1713    +  CDS            Rev (fragment): human immunodeficiency virus 1 (HIV-1) Rev protein; rev; enhances nuclear export of unspliced and incompletely spliced viral mRNAs
   1720..1743    +  promoter       SV40 promoter (fragment): SV40 early promoter
   1744..1815    +  promoter       SV40 promoter (fragment): SV40 enhancer and early promoter
   1839..1974    +  rep_origin     SV40 ori: SV40 origin of replication
   2020..2616    +  CDS            PuroR (fragment): puromycin N-acetyltransferase; pac from Streptomyces; confers resistance to puromycin
   2665..2782    +  misc_feature   cPPT/CTS: central polypurine tract and central termination sequence of HIV-1
   2847..2913    +  CDS            small t antigen (fragment): SV40 (simian virus 40) small t antigen
   2920..4098    +  promoter       EF-1α promoter: strong constitutive promoter for human elongation factor EF-1α
   4115..4591    +  CDS            ZNF157 (fragment): ZN157_HUMAN - Experimental evidence at transcript level: Swiss-Prot protein existence level 2. May be involved in transcriptional regulation. From Homo sapiens (Human).
   5648..5701    +  promoter       U6 promoter (fragment): RNA polymerase III promoter for human U6 snRNA
   5743..6331    +  misc_feature   WPRE: woodchuck hepatitis virus posttranscriptional regulatory element
   6382..6401    +  misc_feature   cPPT/CTS (fragment): central polypurine tract and central termination sequence of HIV-1
   6403..6636    +  LTR            3' LTR (ΔU3): self-inactivating 3' long terminal repeat (LTR) from HIV-1
   6714..6835    +  polyA_signal   SV40 poly(A) signal: SV40 polyadenylation signal
   6875..7010    +  rep_origin     SV40 ori: SV40 origin of replication
   7031..7049    -  promoter       T7 promoter: promoter for bacteriophage T7 RNA polymerase
   7057..7212    +  CDS            lacZα (fragment): LacZα fragment of β-galactosidase; lacZ fragment
   7217..7645    +  rep_origin     f1 ori (sequence partly withheld): f1 bacteriophage origin of replication; arrow indicates direction of (+) strand synthesis
   7698..7802    +  promoter       AmpR promoter: bla
   7803..8663    +  CDS            AmpR: β-lactamase; bla; confers resistance to ampicillin, carbenicillin, and related antibiotics
   8834..9422    +  rep_origin     ori: high-copy-number ColE1/pMB1/pBR322/pUC origin of replication
   9605..9697    +  CDS            lacI (fragment): lac repressor; lacI; The lac repressor binds to the lac operator to inhibit transcription in E. coli. This inhibition can be relieved by adding lactose or isopropyl-β-D-thiogalactopyranoside (IPTG).
   9710..9731    +  protein_bind   CAP binding site: CAP binding activates transcription in the presence of cAMP. E. coli catabolite activator protein
   9746..9776    +  promoter       lac promoter: promoter for the E. coli lac operon
   9784..9800    +  protein_bind   lac operator: The lac repressor binds to the lac operator to inhibit transcription in E. coli. This inhibition can be relieved by adding lactose or isopropyl-β-D-thiogalactopyranoside (IPTG). lac repressor encoded by lacI
   9845..9863    +  promoter       T3 promoter: promoter for bacteriophage T3 RNA polymerase
>Addgene plasmid #144168 | TFORF1172 | addgene full sequence | sequence record 404063 | Addgene NGS Result
TTAATGTAGTCTTATGCAATACTCTTGTAGTCTTGCAACATGGTAACGATGAGTTAGCAACATGCCTTAC
AAGGAGAGAAAAAGCACCGTGCATGCCGATTGGTGGAAGTAAGGTGGTACGATCGTGCCTTATTAGGAAG
GCAACAGACGGGTCTGACATGGATTGGACGAACCACTGAATTGCCGCATTGCAGAGATATTGTATTTAAG
TGCCTAGCTCGATACATAAACGGGTCTCTCTGGTTAGACCAGATCTGAGCCTGGGAGCTCTCTGGCTAAC
TAGGGAACCCACTGCTTAAGCCTCAATAAAGCTTGCCTTGAGTGCTTCAAGTAGTGTGTGCCCGTCTGTT
GTGTGACTCTGGTAACTAGAGATCCCTCAGACCCTTTTAGTCAGTGTGGAAAATCTCTAGCAGTGGCGCC
CGAACAGGGACTTGAAAGCGAAAGGGAAACCAGAGGAGCTCTCTCGACGCAGGACTCGGCTTGCTGAAGC
GCGCACGGCAAGAGGCGAGGGGCGGCGACTGGTGAGTACGCCAAAAATTTTGACTAGCGGAGGCTAGAAG
GAGAGAGATGGGTGCGAGAGCGTCAGTATTAAGCGGGGGAGAATTAGATCGCGATGGGAAAAAATTCGGT
TAAGGCCAGGGGGAAAGAAAAAATATAAATTAAAACATATAGTATGGGCAAGCAGGGAGCTAGAACGATT
CGCAGTTAATCCTGGCCTGTTAGAAACATCAGAAGGCTGTAGACAAATACTGGGACAGCTACAACCATCC
CTTCAGACAGGATCAGAAGAACTTAGATCATTATATAATACAGTAGCAACCCTCTATTGTGTGCATCAAA
GGATAGAGATAAAAGACACCAAGGAAGCTTTAGACAAGATAGAGGAAGAGCAAAACAAAAGTAAGACCAC
CGCACAGCAAGCGGCCGCTGATCTTCAGACCTGGAGGAGGAGATATGAGGGACAATTGGAGAAGTGAATT
ATATAAATATAAAGTAGTAAAAATTGAACCATTAGGAGTAGCACCCACCAAGGCAAAGAGAAGAGTGGTG
CAGAGAGAAAAAAGAGCAGTGGGAATAGGAGCTTTGTTCCTTGGGTTCTTGGGAGCAGCAGGAAGCACTA
TGGGCGCAGCGTCAATGACGCTGACGGTACAGGCCAGACAATTATTGTCTGGTATAGTGCAGCAGCAGAA
CAATTTGCTGAGGGCTATTGAGGCGCAACAGCATCTGTTGCAACTCACAGTCTGGGGCATCAAGCAGCTC
CAGGCAAGAATCCTGGCTGTGGAAAGATACCTAAAGGATCAACAGCTCCTGGGGATTTGGGGTTGCTCTG
GAAAACTCATTTGCACCACTGCTGTGCCTTGGAATGCTAGTTGGAGTAATAAATCTCTGGAACAGATTTG
GAATCACACGACCTGGATGGAGTGGGACAGAGAAATTAACAATTACACAAGCTTAATACACTCCTTAATT
GAAGAATCGCAAAACCAGCAAGAAAAGAATGAACAAGAATTATTGGAATTAGATAAATGGGCAAGTTTGT
GGAATTGGTTTAACATAACAAATTGGCTGTGGTATATAAAATTATTCATAATGATAGTAGGAGGCTTGGT
AGGTTTAAGAATAGTTTTTGCTGTACTTTCTATAGTGAATAGAGTTAGGCAGGGATATTCACCATTATCG
TTTCAGACCCACCTCCCAACCCCGAGGGGACCCATGCATTGCATCTCAATTAGTCAGCAACCAGGTGTGG
AAAGTCCCCAGGCTCCCCAGCAGGCAGAAGTATGCAAAGCATGCGTCTCAATTAGTCAGCAACCATAGTC
CCGCCCCTAACTCCGCCCATCCCGCCCCTAACTCCGCCCAGTTCCGCCCATTCTCCGCCCCATGGCTGAC
TAATTTTTTTTATTTATGCAGAGGCCGAGGCCGCCTCGGCCTCTGAGCTATTCCAGAAGTAGTGAGGAGG
CTTTTTTGGAGGCCTAGGCTTTTGCAAAAAGCTTTCTAGAGGTACCACCGGAGCTTACCATGACCGAGTA
CAAGCCCACGGTGCGCCTCGCCACCCGCGACGACGTCCCCAGGGCCGTACGCACCCTCGCCGCCGCGTTC
GCCGACTACCCCGCCACGCGCCACACCGTCGATCCGGACCGCCACATCGAGCGGGTCACCGAGCTGCAAG
AACTCTTCCTCACGCGCGTCGGGCTCGACATCGGCAAGGTGTGGGTCGCGGACGACGGCGCCGCCGTGGC
GGTCTGGACCACGCCGGAGAGCGTCGAAGCGGGGGCGGTGTTCGCCGAGATCGGCCCGCGCATGGCCGAG
TTGAGCGGTTCCCGGCTGGCCGCGCAGCAACAGATGGAAGGCCTCCTGGCGCCGCACCGGCCCAAGGAGC
CCGCGTGGTTCCTGGCCACCGTCGGCGTCTCGCCCGACCACCAGGGCAAGGGTCTGGGCAGCGCCGTCGT
GCTCCCCGGAGTGGAGGCGGCCGAGCGCGCCGGGGTGCCCGCCTTCCTGGAGACCTCCGCGCCCCGCAAC
CTCCCCTTCTACGAGCGGCTCGGCTTCACCGTCACCGCCGACGTCGAGGTGCCCGAAGGACCGCGCACCT
GGTGCATGACCCGCAAGCCCGGTGCCAGTTAACGAATTCTAGATCTTGAGACAAATGGCAGTATTCATCC
ACAATTTTAAAAGAAAAGGGGGGATTGGGGGGTACAGTGCAGGGGAAAGAATAGTAGACATAATAGCAAC
AGACATACAAACTAAAGAATTACAAAAACAAATTACAAAAATTCAAAATTTTCGGGTTTATTACAGGGAC
AGCAGAGATCCACTTTGGCGCCGGCTCGAGGCCTGCAGGTGCAAAGATGGATAAAGTTTTAAACAGAGAG
GAATCTTTGCAGCTAATGGACCTTCTAGGTCTTGAAAGGAGTGGGAATTGGCTCCGGTGCCCGTCAGTGG
GCAGAGCGCACATCGCCCACAGTCCCCGAGAAGTTGGGGGGAGGGGTCGGCAATTGAACCGGTGCCTAGA
GAAGGTGGCGCGGGGTAAACTGGGAAAGTGATGTCGTGTACTGGCTCCGCCTTTTTCCCGAGGGTGGGGG
AGAACCGTATATAAGTGCAGTAGTCGCCGTGAACGTTCTTTTTCGCAACGGGTTTGCCGCCAGAACACAG
GTAAGTGCCGTGTGTGGTTCCCGCGGGCCTGGCCTCTTTACGGGTTATGGCCCTTGCGTGCCTTGAATTA
CTTCCACCTGGCTGCAGTACGTGATTCTTGATCCCGAGCTTCGGGTTGGAAGTGGGTGGGAGAGTTCGAG
GCCTTGCGCTTAAGGAGCCCCTTCGCCTCGTGCTTGAGTTGAGGCCTGGCCTGGGCGCTGGGGCCGCCGC
GTGCGAATCTGGTGGCACCTTCGCGCCTGTCTCGCTGCTTTCGATAAGTCTCTAGCCATTTAAAATTTTT
GATGACCTGCTGCGACGCTTTTTTTCTGGCAAGATAGTCTTGTAAATGCGGGCCAAGATCTGCACACTGG
TATTTCGGTTTTTGGGGCCGCGGGCGGCGACGGGGCCCGTGCGTCCCAGCGCACATGTTCGGCGAGGCGG
GGCCTGCGAGCGCGGCCACCGAGAATCGGACGGGGGTAGTCTCAAGCTGGCCGGCCTGCTCTGGTGCCTG
GCCTCGCGCCGCCGTGTATCGCCCCGCCCTGGGCGGCAAGGCTGGCCCGGTCGGCACCAGTTGCGTGAGC
GGAAAGATGGCCGCTTCCCGGCCCTGCTGCAGGGAGCTCAAAATGGAGGACGCGGCGCTCGGGAGAGCGG
GCGGGTGAGTCACCCACACAAAGGAAAAGGGCCTTTCCGTCCTCAGCCGTCGCTTCATGTGACTCCACGG
AGTACCGGGCGCCGTCCAGGCACCTCGATTAGTTCTCGAGCTTTTGGAGTACGTCGTCTTTAGGTTGGGG
GGAGGGGTTTTATGCGATGGAGTTTCCCCACACTGAGTGGGTGGAGACTGAAGTTAGGCCAGCTTGGCAC
TTGATGTAATTCTCCTTGGAATTTGCCCTTTTTGAGTTTGGATCTTGGTTCATTCTCAAGCCTCAGACAG
TGGTTCAAAGTTTTTTTCTTCCATTTCAGGTGTCGTGAGGCTAGCACCGCCACCATGCCAGCTAATGGGA
CATCACCCCAGAGATTCCCTGCCCTGATTCCAGGAGAACCTGGCAGATCTTTTGAGGGGTCCGTGTCATT
CGAGGATGTGGCTGTGGATTTCACCCGACAGGAGTGGCACAGACTGGACCCTGCTCAGAGGACCATGCAC
AAGGATGTGATGCTGGAGACCTACAGCAACCTGGCATCTGTGGGCCTCTGCGTGGCCAAACCAGAGATGA
TCTTCAAGTTGGAGCGAGGAGAAGAGCTGTGGATATTAGAGGAGGAATCCTCAGGCCATGGTTACTCAGG
ATCTCTCTCACTGCTGTGTGGCAATGGTTCTGTTGGGGATAATGCCCTCAGGCATGATAATGACCTTCTT
CACCATCAGAAGATTCAAACATTGGATCAAAATGTTGAATATAATGGATGCAGGAAAGCCTTCCATGAGA
AAACAGGCTTTGTTAGACGTAAAAGAACACCCAGAGGAGATAAAAACTTTGAATGTCATGAATGTGGGAA
AGCTTACTGTAGGAAGTCAAACCTTGTTGAACATCTGAGAATACACACAGGAGAGAGACCCTATGAATGC
GGTGAATGTGCAAAAACCTTCAGTGCAAGATCATACCTCATTGCTCATCAGAAAACTCACACAGGGGAGA
GGCCCTTTGAATGTAATGAATGTGGGAAATCTTTTGGCAGGAAGTCACAACTCATCCTACATACAAGAAC
ACACACTGGAGAGAGACCCTATGAATGTACTGAATGTGGGAAAACCTTTTCTGAGAAGGCAACCCTCACG
ATTCATCAGAGAACTCACACAGGGGAGAAACCCTATGAATGTAGTGAATGTGGGAAAACATTTCGTGTAA
AGATATCCCTTACCCAACACCACAGAACTCATACAGGGGAGAAACCTTATGAATGTGGGGAGTGTGGGAA
AAACTTCCGTGCAAAGAAATCCCTAAATCAGCATCAAAGAATTCACACAGGTGAGAAACCCTATGAGTGT
GGTGAATGTGGGAAATTCTTCCGAATGAAGATGACTCTCAATAATCATCAAAGAACTCACACAGGTGAAA
AGCCCTATCAGTGTAATGAATGTGGGAAATCTTTCAGGGTGCACTCATCTCTTGGGATCCATCAGAGAAT
TCACACAGGAGAGAAACCTTACGAATGTAATGAGTGTGGTAATGCTTTCTATGTGAAAGCACGCCTAATT
GAACATCAGAGGATGCATTCAGGAGAGAAACCCTACGAATGTAGTGAATGTGGGAAAATCTTCAGTATGA
AGAAATCCCTTTGTCAACACCGGAGAACTCACACAGGAGAGAAACCTTATGAATGTAGTGAATGTGGAAA
TGCCTTCTATGTGAAAGTACGCCTCATTGAACATCAGCGAATTCACACAGGAGAGAGACCCTTTGAGTGT
CAAGAATGTGGGAAAGCTTTCTGCCGGAAAGCACACCTCACAGAACATCAGAGAACTCACATAGGCTGGT
CCTGGCGTTGTACAATGAAGAAAGCCTCTCACTAGTAATGAACTAGTCCGTAACTTGAAAGTATTTCGAT
TTCTTGGCTTTATATATCTTGTGGAAAGGACGAGCATGGGCTAGTTGAGCATTTGTGACGCGTTAAGTCG
ACAATCAACCTCTGGATTACAAAATTTGTGAAAGATTGACTGGTATTCTTAACTATGTTGCTCCTTTTAC
GCTATGTGGATACGCTGCTTTAATGCCTTTGTATCATGCTATTGCTTCCCGTATGGCTTTCATTTTCTCC
TCCTTGTATAAATCCTGGTTGCTGTCTCTTTATGAGGAGTTGTGGCCCGTTGTCAGGCAACGTGGCGTGG
TGTGCACTGTGTTTGCTGACGCAACCCCCACTGGTTGGGGCATTGCCACCACCTGTCAGCTCCTTTCCGG
GACTTTCGCTTTCCCCCTCCCTATTGCCACGGCGGAACTCATCGCCGCCTGCCTTGCCCGCTGCTGGACA
GGGGCTCGGCTGTTGGGCACTGACAATTCCGTGGTGTTGTCGGGGAAATCATCGTCCTTTCCTTGGCTGC
TCGCCTGTGTTGCCACCTGGATTCTGCGCGGGACGTCCTTCTGCTACGTCCCTTCGGCCCTCAATCCAGC
GGACCTTCCTTCCCGCGGCCTGCTGCCGGCTCTGCGGCCTCTTCCGCGTCTTCGCCTTCGCCCTCAGACG
AGTCGGATCTCCCTTTGGGCCGCCTCCCCGCGTCGACTTTAAGACCAATGACTTACAAGGCAGCTGTAGA
TCTTAGCCACTTTTTAAAAGAAAAGGGGGGACTGGAAGGGCTAATTCACTCCCAACGAAGACAAGATCTG
CTTTTTGCTTGTACTGGGTCTCTCTGGTTAGACCAGATCTGAGCCTGGGAGCTCTCTGGCTAACTAGGGA
ACCCACTGCTTAAGCCTCAATAAAGCTTGCCTTGAGTGCTTCAAGTAGTGTGTGCCCGTCTGTTGTGTGA
CTCTGGTAACTAGAGATCCCTCAGACCCTTTTAGTCAGTGTGGAAAATCTCTAGCAGTACGTATAGTAGT
TCATGTCATCTTATTATTCAGTATTTATAACTTGCAAAGAAATGAATATCAGAGAGTGAGAGGAACTTGT
TTATTGCAGCTTATAATGGTTACAAATAAAGCAATAGCATCACAAATTTCACAAATAAAGCATTTTTTTC
ACTGCATTCTAGTTGTGGTTTGTCCAAACTCATCAATGTATCTTATCATGTCTGGCTCTAGCTATCCCGC
CCCTAACTCCGCCCATCCCGCCCCTAACTCCGCCCAGTTCCGCCCATTCTCCGCCCCATGGCTGACTAAT
TTTTTTTATTTATGCAGAGGCCGAGGCCGCCTCGGCCTCTGAGCTATTCCAGAAGTAGTGAGGAGGCTTT
TTTGGAGGCCTAGGGACGTACCCAATTCGCCCTATAGTGAGTCGTATTACGCGCGCTCACTGGCCGTCGT
TTTACAACGTCGTGACTGGGAAAACCCTGGCGTTACCCAACTTAATCGCCTTGCAGCACATCCCCCTTTC
GCCAGCTGGCGTAATAGCGAAGAGGCCCGCACCGATCGCCCTTCCCAACAGTTGCGCAGCCTGAATGGCG
AATGGG
[124 nt withheld, positions 7217-7340]
C
[91 nt withheld, positions 7342-7432]
A
[49 nt withheld, positions 7434-7482]
CCTTTGACGTTGGAGTCCACGTTCTTT
[37 nt withheld, positions 7510-7546]
ACCCTATCTCGGTCTATTCTTTTGATTTATAAGGGATTTTGCCGATTTCGGCCTATTGGTTAAAAAATGA
GCTGATTTAACAAAAATTTAACGCGAATTTTAACAAAATATTAACGCTTACAATTTAGGTGGCACTTTTC
GGGGAAATGTGCGCGGAACCCCTATTTGTTTATTTTTCTAAATACATTCAAATATGTATCCGCTCATGAG
ACAATAACCCTGATAAATGCTTCAATAATATTGAAAAAGGAAGAGTATGAGTATTCAACATTTCCGTGTC
GCCCTTATTCCCTTTTTTGCGGCATTTTGCCTTCCTGTTTTTGCTCACCCAGAAACGCTGGTGAAAGTAA
AAGATGCTGAAGATCAGTTGGGTGCACGAGTGGGTTACATCGAACTGGATCTCAACAGCGGTAAGATCCT
TGAGAGTTTTCGCCCCGAAGAACGTTTTCCAATGATGAGCACTTTTAAAGTTCTGCTATGTGGCGCGGTA
TTATCCCGTATTGACGCCGGGCAAGAGCAACTCGGTCGCCGCATACACTATTCTCAGAATGACTTGGTTG
AGTACTCACCAGTCACAGAAAAGCATCTTACGGATGGCATGACAGTAAGAGAATTATGCAGTGCTGCCAT
AACCATGAGTGATAACACTGCGGCCAACTTACTTCTGACAACGATCGGAGGACCGAAGGAGCTAACCGCT
TTTTTGCACAACATGGGGGATCATGTAACTCGCCTTGATCGTTGGGAACCGGAGCTGAATGAAGCCATAC
CAAACGACGAGCGTGACACCACGATGCCTGTAGCAATGGCAACAACGTTGCGCAAACTATTAACTGGCGA
ACTACTTACTCTAGCTTCCCGGCAACAATTAATAGACTGGATGGAGGCGGATAAAGTTGCAGGACCACTT
CTGCGCTCGGCCCTTCCGGCTGGCTGGTTTATTGCTGATAAATCTGGAGCCGGTGAGCGTGGGTCTCGCG
GTATCATTGCAGCACTGGGGCCAGATGGTAAGCCCTCCCGTATCGTAGTTATCTACACGACGGGGAGTCA
GGCAACTATGGATGAACGAAATAGACAGATCGCTGAGATAGGTGCCTCACTGATTAAGCATTGGTAACTG
TCAGACCAAGTTTACTCATATATACTTTAGATTGATTTAAAACTTCATTTTTAATTTAAAAGGATCTAGG
TGAAGATCCTTTTTGATAATCTCATGACCAAAATCCCTTAACGTGAGTTTTCGTTCCACTGAGCGTCAGA
CCCCGTAGAAAAGATCAAAGGATCTTCTTGAGATCCTTTTTTTCTGCGCGTAATCTGCTGCTTGCAAACA
AAAAAACCACCGCTACCAGCGGTGGTTTGTTTGCCGGATCAAGAGCTACCAACTCTTTTTCCGAAGGTAA
CTGGCTTCAGCAGAGCGCAGATACCAAATACTGTTCTTCTAGTGTAGCCGTAGTTAGGCCACCACTTCAA
GAACTCTGTAGCACCGCCTACATACCTCGCTCTGCTAATCCTGTTACCAGTGGCTGCTGCCAGTGGCGAT
AAGTCGTGTCTTACCGGGTTGGACTCAAGACGATAGTTACCGGATAAGGCGCAGCGGTCGGGCTGAACGG
GGGGTTCGTGCACACAGCCCAGCTTGGAGCGAACGACCTACACCGAACTGAGATACCTACAGCGTGAGCT
ATGAGAAAGCGCCACGCTTCCCGAAGGGAGAAAGGCGGACAGGTATCCGGTAAGCGGCAGGGTCGGAACA
GGAGAGCGCACGAGGGAGCTTCCAGGGGGAAACGCCTGGTATCTTTATAGTCCTGTCGGGTTTCGCCACC
TCTGACTTGAGCGTCGATTTTTGTGATGCTCGTCAGGGGGGCGGAGCCTATGGAAAAACGCCAGCAACGC
GGCCTTTTTACGGTTCCTGGCCTTTTGCTGGCCTTTTGCTCACATGTTCTTTCCTGCGTTATCCCCTGAT
TCTGTGGATAACCGTATTACCGCCTTTGAGTGAGCTGATACCGCTCGCCGCAGCCGAACGACCGAGCGCA
GCGAGTCAGTGAGCGAGGAAGCGGAAGAGCGCCCAATACGCAAACCGCCTCTCCCCGCGCGTTGGCCGAT
TCATTAATGCAGCTGGCACGACAGGTTTCCCGACTGGAAAGCGGGCAGTGAGCGCAACGCAATTAATGTG
AGTTAGCTCACTCATTAGGCACCCCAGGCTTTACACTTTATGCTTCCGGCTCGTATGTTGTGTGGAATTG
TGAGCGGATAACAATTTCACACAGGAAACAGCTATGACCATGATTACGCCAAGCGCGCAATTAACCCTCA
CTAAAGGGAACAAAAGCTGGAGCTGCAAGC
