>Addgene plasmid #144168 | TFORF1172 | depositor partial sequence | sequence record 284619 | Insert
ACCGCCACCATGCCAGCTAATGGGACATCACCCCAGAGATTCCCTGCCCTGATTCCAGGAGAACCTGGCA
GATCTTTTGAGGGGTCCGTGTCATTCGAGGATGTGGCTGTGGATTTCACCCGACAGGAGTGGCACAGACT
GGACCCTGCTCAGAGGACCATGCACAAGGATGTGATGCTGGAGACCTACAGCAACCTGGCATCTGTGGGC
CTCTGCGTGGCCAAACCAGAGATGATCTTCAAGTTGGAGCGAGGAGAAGAGCTGTGGATATTAGAGGAGG
AATCCTCAGGCCATGGTTACTCAGGATCTCTCTCACTGCTGTGTGGCAATGGTTCTGTTGGGGATAATGC
CCTCAGGCATGATAATGACCTTCTTCACCATCAGAAGATTCAAACATTGGATCAAAATGTTGAATATAAT
GGATGCAGGAAAGCCTTCCATGAGAAAACAGGCTTTGTTAGACGTAAAAGAACACCCAGAGGAGATAAAA
ACTTTGAATGTCATGAATGTGGGAAAGCTTACTGTAGGAAGTCAAACCTTGTTGAACATCTGAGAATACA
CACAGGAGAGAGACCCTATGAATGCGGTGAATGTGCAAAAACCTTCAGTGCAAGATCATACCTCATTGCT
CATCAGAAAACTCACACAGGGGAGAGGCCCTTTGAATGTAATGAATGTGGGAAATCTTTTGGCAGGAAGT
CACAACTCATCCTACATACAAGAACACACACTGGAGAGAGACCCTATGAATGTACTGAATGTGGGAAAAC
CTTTTCTGAGAAGGCAACCCTCACGATTCATCAGAGAACTCACACAGGGGAGAAACCCTATGAATGTAGT
GAATGTGGGAAAACATTTCGTGTAAAGATATCCCTTACCCAACACCACAGAACTCATACAGGGGAGAAAC
CTTATGAATGTGGGGAGTGTGGGAAAAACTTCCGTGCAAAGAAATCCCTAAATCAGCATCAAAGAATTCA
CACAGGTGAGAAACCCTATGAGTGTGGTGAATGTGGGAAATTCTTCCGAATGAAGATGACTCTCAATAAT
CATCAAAGAACTCACACAGGTGAAAAGCCCTATCAGTGTAATGAATGTGGGAAATCTTTCAGGGTGCACT
CATCTCTTGGGATCCATCAGAGAATTCACACAGGAGAGAAACCTTACGAATGTAATGAGTGTGGTAATGC
TTTCTATGTGAAAGCACGCCTAATTGAACATCAGAGGATGCATTCAGGAGAGAAACCCTACGAATGTAGT
GAATGTGGGAAAATCTTCAGTATGAAGAAATCCCTTTGTCAACACCGGAGAACTCACACAGGAGAGAAAC
CTTATGAATGTAGTGAATGTGGAAATGCCTTCTATGTGAAAGTACGCCTCATTGAACATCAGCGAATTCA
CACAGGAGAGAGACCCTTTGAGTGTCAAGAATGTGGGAAAGCTTTCTGCCGGAAAGCACACCTCACAGAA
CATCAGAGAACTCACATAGGCTGGTCCTGGCGTTGTACAATGAAGAAAGCCTCTCACTAGTAATGAACTA
GTCCGTAACTTGAAAGTATTTCGATTTCTTGGCTTTATATATCTTGTGGAAAGGACGAGCATGGGCTAGT
TGAGCATTTGTG
