>Addgene plasmid #144168 | TFORF1172 | depositor partial sequence | sequence record 284620 | Barcode
GCATGGGCTAGTTGAGCATTTGTG
